Addgene plasmid #25133: PP-GSK3
Purpose: Bacterial expression for structure determination; may not be full ORF
Depositing lab: Cheryl Arrowsmith. Depositing organization: University of Toronto.
Backbone
  Vector backbone: pET15-MHL
  Backbone manufacturer: SGC
  Backbone size w/o insert (bp): 7737
  Vector type: Bacterial Expression
Growth in bacteria
  Bacterial resistance: Ampicillin, 100 μg/mL
  Growth temperature: 37°C
  Growth strain: DH5alpha
  Copy number: Low Copy
Gene/Insert
  Gene/Insert name: cgd4_240:C29838 (alt names: PDB: 3EB0; GSK kinase)
  Species: Cryptosporidium parvum
  Insert size (bp): 1146
  Tag / fusion protein: His (N terminal on insert)
  Cloning method: Restriction Enzyme
  Sequencing primers: 5′ T7; 3′ T7-term
Terms and licenses: Academic/Nonprofit Terms; Industry Terms: Not Available to Industry
Depositor comments: PDB: 3EB0. http://www.thesgc.org/structures/3EB0/ .
How to cite: PP-GSK3 was a gift from Cheryl Arrowsmith (Addgene plasmid # 25133 ; http://n2t.net/addgene:25133 ; RRID:Addgene_25133)
