[The description below was written by a language model from this plasmid's Addgene catalogue record.]
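Description:
PP-GSK3 is a bacterial expression plasmid built on the pET15-MHL backbone, a structural-genomics derivative of the pET family, with a listed backbone size of 7737 bp before the insert is added. It carries ampicillin resistance for selection in E. coli and is recorded as a low-copy plasmid. The record includes no feature table, so the origin of replication and the exact regulatory elements are not itemised. However, the listed sequencing primers (T7 forward and T7 terminator reverse) indicate that the insert sits between a T7 promoter and a T7 terminator. This is the standard pET arrangement, in which transcription depends on T7 RNA polymerase supplied by an appropriate expression host.

The insert is a 1146 bp fragment of the Cryptosporidium parvum gene cgd4_240, which encodes a glycogen synthase kinase (GSK)-type protein kinase. It was introduced by restriction enzyme cloning and is fused to an N-terminal His tag, which allows the recombinant protein to be purified by immobilised metal affinity chromatography. The stated purpose is bacterial production of protein for structure determination, and the record warns that the insert may not be the full open reading frame. Constructs of this type are often trimmed to a crystallisable domain, but the boundaries used here are not given. The depositor links the construct to a deposited crystal structure (PDB entry 3EB0). It is therefore suited to producing this parasite kinase for structural, biochemical or inhibitor-binding studies.
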