>Addgene plasmid #25133 | PP-GSK3 | depositor partial sequence | sequence record 11607 | Author sequence
TTGGAAACATCATCAAAAAAATATTCACTAGGAAAAACTTTGGGAACTGGATCATTTGGAATTGTTTGTG
AGGTATTCGATATAGAATCAGGAAAAAGATTTGCTTTGAAAAAAGTTTTACAAGATCCAAGATATAAAAA
TAGAGAATTAGATATAATGAAGGTTTTGGATCATGTAAATATTATTAAATTAGTGGATTATTTTTATACA
ACAGGAGATGAAGAGCCAAAACCTCCTCAACCTCCTGATGATCATAATAAATTAGGAGGAAAAAATAATG
GAGTAAATAATCATCACAAAAGTGTAATTGTAAATCCATCTCAAAATAAGTATTTAAATGTCATTATGGA
GTACGTTCCAGATACATTGCACAAAGTATTAAAGTCATTCATACGTTCTGGAAGATCTATACCAATGAAT
TTGATTAGCATTTATATCTATCAACTATTTAGAGCAGTTGGATTTATTCATTCATTAGGGATATGCCATA
GAGATATCAAACCTCAGAATTTATTAGTTAATTCTAAAGATAACACATTAAAATTATGTGACTTTGGATC
AGCTAAAAAATTGATTCCAAGTGAACCAAGCGTTGCATATATATGTAGTCGTTTTTATAGGGCTCCTGAA
TTAATGTTAGGAGCAACTGAGTATACTCCAAGCATTGATTTATGGAGTATTGGATGTGTTTTTGGTGAAC
TAATTCTGGGAAAACCATTATTTTCTGGTGAAACATCTATTGATCAGCTAGTGAGAATTATTCAGATTAT
GGGAACTCCAACAAAGGAACAAATGATTAGGATGAACCCACATTATACAGAAGTTAGATTTCCAACCTTG
AAAGCAAAGGACTGGAGAAAGATACTTCCTGAAGGAACTCCTTCATTAGCAATTGATTTATTAGAGCAAA
TATTAAGATATGAGCCAGATTTGAGAATAAATCCATATGAGGCAATGGCTCATCCATTTTTTGATCATTT
AAGGAATTCTTATGAATCAGAAGTAAAGAACAATAGTAATTTTCCACATGGAGTTAATCAGAACATACCA
CAATTATTTAATTTCTCACCATATGAATTGTCAATCATTCCTGGGAATGTTTTAAACAGAATACTACCAA
AAAATTTTTCTCCGAATTATAAACAC
