>Addgene plasmid #25133 | PP-GSK3 | addgene partial sequence | sequence record 31210 | 25133 with T7
CTGAATATTTTGTTTACTTTAAGAAGGAGATATACCATGCATCATCATCATCATCACAGCAGCGGCAGAG
AAAACTTGTATTTCCAGGGCTTGGAAACATCATCAAAAAAATATTCACTAGGAAAAACTTTGGGAACTGG
ATCATTTGGAATTGTTTGTGAGGTATTCGATATAGAATCAGGAAAAAGATTTGCTTTGAAAAAAGTTTTA
CAAGATCCAAGATATAAAAATAGAGAATTAGATATAATGAAGGTTTTGGATCATGTAAATATTATTAAAT
TAGTGGATTATTTTTATACAACAGGAGATGAAGAGCCAAAACCTCCTCAACCTCCTGATGATCATAATAA
ATTAGGAGGAAAAAATAATGGAGTAAATAATCATCACAAAAGTGTAATTGTAAATCCATCTCAAAATAAG
TATTTAAATGTCATTATGGAGTACGTTCCAGATACATTGCACAAAGTATTAAAGTCATTCATACGTTCTG
GAAGATCTATACCAATGAATTTGATTAGCATTTATATCTATCAACTATTTAGAGCAGTTGGATTTATTCA
TTCATTAGGGATATGCCATAGAGATATCAAACCTCAGAATTTATTAGTTAATTCTAAAGATAACACATTA
AAATTATGTGACTTTGGATCAGCTAAAAAATTGATTCCAAGTGAACCAAGCGTTGCATATATATGTAGTC
GTTTTTATAGGGCTCCTGAATTAATGTTAGGAGCAACTGAGTATACTCCAAGCATTGATTTATGGAGTAT
TGGATGTGTTTTTGGTGAACTAATTCTGGGAAAACCATTATTTTCTGGTGAAACATCTATTGATCAGCTA
GTGAGAATTATTCAGATTATGGGA
